Addgene plasmid #21336: pLKO human shRNA 2 DEPTOR
Depositing lab: David Sabatini. Depositing organization: Whitehead Institute for Biomedical Research. Publication: DEPTOR is an mTOR inhibitor frequently overexpressed in multiple myeloma cells and required for their survival. Peterson TR, Laplante M, Thoreen CC, Sancak Y, Kang SA, Kuehl WM, Gray NS, Sabatini DM. Cell. 2009 May 29;137(5):873-86. doi: 10.1016/j.cell.2009.03.046. Epub 2009 May 14. PubMed 19446321.
Backbone
  Vector backbone: pLKO.1
  Backbone manufacturer: Available from Addgene
  Backbone size w/o insert (bp): 7032
  Vector type: Mammalian Expression, Lentiviral, RNAi
  Selectable markers: Puromycin
Growth in bacteria
  Bacterial resistance: Ampicillin, 100 μg/mL
  Growth temperature: 30°C
  Growth strain: XL10 Gold
  Growth instructions: XL10 Gold Ultracompetent Cells from Stratagene or nStb13. Grow in SOC media at 30oC. Can be tough to grow.
  Copy number: Unknown
Gene/Insert
  Gene/Insert name: DEPTOR shRNA 2 (alt names: DEPDC6; DEPTOR)
  Species: H. sapiens (human)
  Insert size (bp): 60
  Entrez Gene: DEPTOR (a.k.a. DEP.6, DEPDC6, hDEPTOR)
  Cloning method: Restriction Enzyme; 5′ cloning site AgeI (unknown if destroyed); 3′ cloning site EcoRI (unknown if destroyed)
  Sequencing primers: 5′ LKO.1 5'
Terms and licenses: Academic/Nonprofit Terms; Industry Terms: Not Available to Industry
Depositor comments: human DEPTOR shRNA 2 TRC candidate; NM_022783.1-1101s1c1 shRNA oligo sequence - 5'-CCGGGCAAGGAAGACATTCACGATTCTCGAGAATCGTGAATGTCTTCCTTGCTTTTTG
How to cite: pLKO human shRNA 2 DEPTOR was a gift from David Sabatini (Addgene plasmid # 21336 ; http://n2t.net/addgene:21336 ; RRID:Addgene_21336)
