[The description below was written by a language model from this plasmid's Addgene catalogue record.]
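Description:
pLKO human shRNA 2 DEPTOR is a lentiviral RNAi plasmid built on the pLKO.1 backbone (about 7 kb without insert) and designed to knock down human DEPTOR, also known as DEPDC6, in mammalian cells. It is propagated in E. coli under ampicillin selection, and the record notes that it can be difficult to grow, a common concern with lentiviral plasmids whose repeated LTR sequences are prone to recombination. Its copy number is listed as unknown. In transduced or transfected mammalian cells, selection is with puromycin.

The payload is a roughly 60 bp hairpin oligonucleotide cloned by restriction digestion between the AgeI and EcoRI sites of pLKO.1. It corresponds to a TRC (The RNAi Consortium) candidate design directed against the human DEPTOR transcript, and it is the second of a set of DEPTOR hairpins. The oligo follows the usual TRC layout of a sense target stretch, a short loop, the antisense stretch and a terminal T-run that serves as a Pol III terminator. The record does not list the promoter or provide a feature table. In the standard pLKO.1 design, the hairpin is transcribed from a human U6 promoter, and the puromycin resistance gene is expressed from a separate promoter within the LTR-flanked, packageable region.

As a lentiviral transfer vector, it is normally co-introduced with packaging and envelope plasmids to make virus, which then integrates for stable shRNA expression. The associated publication describes DEPTOR as an mTOR inhibitor that is overexpressed in multiple myeloma cells and required for their survival. This fits use of the plasmid for DEPTOR loss-of-function studies of mTOR signalling in human cells.
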