>Addgene plasmid #21336 | pLKO human shRNA 2 DEPTOR | addgene partial sequence | sequence record 26840 | 21336 with LKO1-5
ANNTCGATTTCTTGGCTTTATATATCTTGTGGAAAGGACGAAACACCGGGCAAGGAAGACATTCACGATT
CTCGAGAATCGTGAATGTCTTCCTTGCTTTTTTGAATTCTCGACCTCGAGACAAATGGCAGTATTCATCC
CCAATTTTAAAAGAAAAGGGGGGATTGGGGGGTACAGGGCTCGGGAAAGATCACTAGACAGAATAGCAAC
AGACTTAATTACTAAATTATTACAAAAACCAATTANTAAATTCTGCATTTTCGGGTTTCATACAGGGACA
GCAAAGATCCTTGTTGGCCGCGGCTCGGGGGGGTTGGGGTTGCGCCTTTTCTTAGCAGCCCTGGGTTTGC
TGAAGGGGCTCTGCTGCTCAGGGCGGGGTTCGGGAAACGCGGCGTCGGATAACCTGAGTCTCGGTCATTC
TTCGCGTCCGTTCATTTCGTGAGCCGGATCTTGNCGCGCCCTTGTGACATCTGAGTCGATTCTTTTTGCT
CCGTGCCTCACTCGGGCAGTTTTTCTGCTGTCCGTCACGTGCATGGATCGACACAATGAATCTGTATGTC
TTACTATTANCTTCATCANACGCTCTGCGGCNTGTATAATGCAGTGCAGCTGTCCCGAT
